>Addgene plasmid #147629 | pT7-EGFP-C1-HsNot2-del344-380_T | depositor full sequence | sequence record 290076 | Full Sequence
TAGTTATTAATAGTAATCAATTACGGGGTCATTAGTTCATAGCCCATATATGGAGTTCCGCGTTACATAA
CTTACGGTAAATGGCCCGCCTGGCTGACCGCCCAACGACCCCCGCCCATTGACGTCAATAATGACGTATG
TTCCCATAGTAACGCCAATAGGGACTTTCCATTGACGTCAATGGGTGGAGTATTTACGGTAAACTGCCCA
CTTGGCAGTACATCAAGTGTATCATATGCCAAGTACGCCCCCTATTGACGTCAATGACGGTAAATGGCCC
GCCTGGCATTATGCCCAGTACATGACCTTATGGGACTTTCCTACTTGGCAGTACATCTACGTATTAGTCA
TCGCTATTACCATGGTGATGCGGTTTTGGCAGTACATCAATGGGCGTGGATAGCGGTTTGACTCACGGGG
ATTTCCAAGTCTCCACCCCATTGACGTCAATGGGAGTTTGTTTTGGCACCAAAATCAACGGGACTTTCCA
AAATGTCGTAACAACTCCGCCCCATTGACGCAAATGGGCGGTAGGCGTGTACGGTGGGAGGTCTATATAA
GCAGAGCTCTCTGGCTAACTAGAGAACCCACTGCTTACTGGCTTATCGAAATTAATACGACTCACTATAG
GGAGACCCAAGCTCTAGCGCTACCGGTCGCCACCATGGTGAGCAAGGGCGAGGAGCTGTTCACCGGGGTG
GTGCCCATCCTGGTCGAGCTGGACGGCGACGTAAACGGCCACAAGTTCAGCGTGTCCGGCGAGGGCGAGG
GCGATGCCACCTACGGCAAGCTGACCCTGAAGTTCATCTGCACCACCGGCAAGCTGCCCGTGCCCTGGCC
CACCCTCGTGACCACCCTGACCTACGGCGTGCAGTGCTTCAGCCGCTACCCCGACCACATGAAGCAGCAC
GACTTCTTCAAGTCCGCCATGCCCGAAGGCTACGTCCAGGAGCGCACCATCTTCTTCAAGGACGACGGCA
ACTACAAGACCCGCGCCGAGGTGAAGTTCGAGGGCGACACCCTGGTGAACCGCATCGAGCTGAAGGGCAT
CGACTTCAAGGAGGACGGCAACATCCTGGGGCACAAGCTGGAGTACAACTACAACAGCCACAACGTCTAT
ATCATGGCCGACAAGCAGAAGAACGGCATCAAGGTGAACTTCAAGATCCGCCACAACATCGAGGACGGCA
GCGTGCAGCTCGCCGACCACTACCAGCAGAACACCCCCATCGGCGACGGCCCCGTGCTGCTGCCCGACAA
CCACTACCTGAGCACCCAGTCCGCCCTGAGCAAAGACCCCAACGAGAAGCGCGATCACATGGTCCTGCTG
GAGTTCGTGACCGCCGCCGGGATCACTCTCGGCATGGACGAGCTGTACAAGTCCGGACTCAGATCTCGAG
CTCAAGCTTCGGTGAGGACTGATGGACATACATTATCTGAGAAAAGAAACTACCAGGTGACAAACAGCAT
GTTTGGTGCTTCAAGAAAGAAGTTTGTAGAGGGGGTCGACAGTGACTACCATGACGAAAACATGTACTAC
AGCCAGTCTTCTATGTTTCCACATCGGTCAGAAAAAGATATGCTGGCATCACCATCTACATCAGGTCAGC
TGTCTCAGTTTGGGGCAAGTTTATACGGGCAACAAAGTGCACTAGGCCTTCCAATGAGGGGGATGAGCAA
CAATACCCCTCAGTTAAATCGCAGCTTATCACAAGGCACTCAGTTACCGAGCCACGTCACGCCAACAACA
GGGGTACCAACAATGTCACTTCACACGCCTCCATCTCCAAGCAGGGGTATTTTGCCTATGAATCCTAGGA
ATATGATGAACCACTCCCAGGTTGGTCAGGGCATTGGAATTCCTAGCAGGACAAATAGCATGAGCAGTTC
AGGGTTAGGTAGCCCCAACAGAAGCTCGCCAAGCATAATATGTATGCCAAAGCAGCAGCCTTCTCGACAG
CCTTTTACTGTGAACAGTATGTCTGGATTTGGAATGAACAGGAATCAGGCATTTGGAATGAATAACTCCT
TATCAAGTAACATTTTTAATGGAACAGACGGAAGTGAAAATGTGACAGGATTGGACCTTTCAGATTTCCC
AGCATTAGCAGACCGAAACAGGAGGGAAGGAAGTGGTAACCCAACTCCATTAATAAACCCCTTGGCTGGA
AGAGCTCCTTATGTTGGAATGGTAACAAAACCAGCAAATGAACAATCCCAGGACTTCTCAATACACAATG
AAGATTTTCCAGCATTACCAGGCTCCAGCTATAAAGATCCAACATCAAGTAATGATGACAGTAAATCTAA
TTTGAATACATCTGGCAAGACAACTTCAAGTACAGATGGACCCAAATTCCCTGGAGATAAAAGTTCAACA
ACACAAAATAATAACCAGCAGAAAAAAGGGATCCAGGTGTTACCTGATGGTCGGGTTGACTTAACAACAT
TAGGCCTCAATCTGAACTCTCCTGAAAATCTCTACCCCAAATTTGCGTCACCCTGGGCATCTTCACCTTG
TCGACCTCAAGACATAGACTTCCATGTTCCATCTGAGTACTTAACGAACATTCACATTAGGGATAAGCTG
GCTGCAATAAAACTTGGCCGATATGGTGAAGACCTTCTCTTCTATCTCTATTACATGAATGGAGGAGACG
TATTACAACTTTTAGCTGCAGTGGAGCTTTTTAACCGTGATTGGAGATACCACAAAGAAGAACGAGTATG
GATTACCAGGGCACCAGGCATGGAGCCAACAATGAAAACCAATACCTATGAGAGGGGAACATATTACTTC
TTTGACTGTCTTAACTGGAGGAAAGTAGCTAAGGAGTTCCATCTGGAATATGACAAATTAGAAGAACGGC
CTCACCTGCCATCCACCTTCAACTACAACCCTGCTCAGCAAGCCTTCTAACCGCGGGCCCGGGATCCACC
GGATCTAGATAACTGATCATAATCAGCCATACCACATTTGTAGAGGTTTTACTTGCTTTAAAAAACCTCC
CACACCTCCCCCTGAACCTGAAACATAAAATGAATGCAATTGTTGTTGTTAACTTGTTTATTGCAGCTTA
TAATGGTTACAAATAAAGCAATAGCATCACAAATTTCACAAATAAAGCATTTTTTTCACTGCATTCTAGT
TGTGGTTTGTCCAAACTCATCAATGTATCTTAACGCGTAAATTGTAAGCGTTAATATTTTGTTAAAATTC
GCGTTAAATTTTTGTTAAATCAGCTCATTTTTTAACCAATAGGCCGAAATCGGCAAAATCCCTTATAAAT
CAAAAGAATAGACCGAGATAGGGT
[37 nt withheld, positions 3315-3351]
AAAGAACGTGGACTCCAACGTCAAAGG
[49 nt withheld, positions 3379-3427]
T
[91 nt withheld, positions 3429-3519]
G
[124 nt withheld, positions 3521-3644]
CAGGTGGCACTTTTCGGGGAAATGTGCGCGGAACCCCTATTTGTTTATTTTTCTAAATACATTCAAATAT
GTATCCGCTCATGAGACAATAACCCTGATAAATGCTTCAATAATATTGAAAAAGGAAGAGTCCTGAGGCG
GAAAGAACCAGCTGTGGAATGTGTGTCAGTTAGGGTGTGGAAAGTCCCCAGGCTCCCCAGCAGGCAGAAG
TATGCAAAGCATGCATCTCAATTAGTCAGCAACCAGGTGTGGAAAGTCCCCAGGCTCCCCAGCAGGCAGA
AGTATGCAAAGCATGCATCTCAATTAGTCAGCAACCATAGTCCCGCCCCTAACTCCGCCCATCCCGCCCC
TAACTCCGCCCAGTTCCGCCCATTCTCCGCCCCATGGCTGACTAATTTTTTTTATTTATGCAGAGGCCGA
GGCCGCCTCGGCCTCTGAGCTATTCCAGAAGTAGTGAGGAGGCTTTTTTGGAGGCCTAGGCTTTTGCAAA
GATCGATCAAGAGACAGGATGAGGATCGTTTCGCATGATTGAACAAGATGGATTGCACGCAGGTTCTCCG
GCCGCTTGGGTGGAGAGGCTATTCGGCTATGACTGGGCACAACAGACAATCGGCTGCTCTGATGCCGCCG
TGTTCCGGCTGTCAGCGCAGGGGCGCCCGGTTCTTTTTGTCAAGACCGACCTGTCCGGTGCCCTGAATGA
ACTGCAAGACGAGGCAGCGCGGCTATCGTGGCTGGCCACGACGGGCGTTCCTTGCGCAGCTGTGCTCGAC
GTTGTCACTGAAGCGGGAAGGGACTGGCTGCTATTGGGCGAAGTGCCGGGGCAGGATCTCCTGTCATCTC
ACCTTGCTCCTGCCGAGAAAGTATCCATCATGGCTGATGCAATGCGGCGGCTGCATACGCTTGATCCGGC
TACCTGCCCATTCGACCACCAAGCGAAACATCGCATCGAGCGAGCACGTACTCGGATGGAAGCCGGTCTT
GTCGATCAGGATGATCTGGACGAAGAGCATCAGGGGCTCGCGCCAGCCGAACTGTTCGCCAGGCTCAAGG
CGAGCATGCCCGACGGCGAGGATCTCGTCGTGACCCATGGCGATGCCTGCTTGCCGAATATCATGGTGGA
AAATGGCCGCTTTTCTGGATTCATCGACTGTGGCCGGCTGGGTGTGGCGGACCGCTATCAGGACATAGCG
TTGGCTACCCGTGATATTGCTGAAGAGCTTGGCGGCGAATGGGCTGACCGCTTCCTCGTGCTTTACGGTA
TCGCCGCTCCCGATTCGCAGCGCATCGCCTTCTATCGCCTTCTTGACGAGTTCTTCTGAGCGGGACTCTG
GGGTTCGAAATGACCGACCAAGCGACGCCCAACCTGCCATCACGAGATTTCGATTCCACCGCCGCCTTCT
ATGAAAGGTTGGGCTTCGGAATCGTTTTCCGGGACGCCGGCTGGATGATCCTCCAGCGCGGGGATCTCAT
GCTGGAGTTCTTCGCCCACCCTAGGGGGAGGCTAACTGAAACACGGAAGGAGACAATACCGGAAGGAACC
CGCGCTATGACGGCAATAAAAAGACAGAATAAAACGCACGGTGTTGGGTCGTTTGTTCATAAACGCGGGG
TTCGGTCCCAGGGCTGGCACTCTGTCGATACCCCACCGAGACCCCATTGGGGCCAATACGCCCGCGTTTC
TTCCTTTTCCCCACCCCACCCCCCAAGTTCGGGTGAAGGCCCAGGGCTCGCAGCCAACGTCGGGGCGGCA
GGCCCTGCCATAGCCTCAGGTTACTCATATATACTTTAGATTGATTTAAAACTTCATTTTTAATTTAAAA
GGATCTAGGTGAAGATCCTTTTTGATAATCTCATGACCAAAATCCCTTAACGTGAGTTTTCGTTCCACTG
AGCGTCAGACCCCGTAGAAAAGATCAAAGGATCTTCTTGAGATCCTTTTTTTCTGCGCGTAATCTGCTGC
TTGCAAACAAAAAAACCACCGCTACCAGCGGTGGTTTGTTTGCCGGATCAAGAGCTACCAACTCTTTTTC
CGAAGGTAACTGGCTTCAGCAGAGCGCAGATACCAAATACTGTCCTTCTAGTGTAGCCGTAGTTAGGCCA
CCACTTCAAGAACTCTGTAGCACCGCCTACATACCTCGCTCTGCTAATCCTGTTACCAGTGGCTGCTGCC
AGTGGCGATAAGTCGTGTCTTACCGGGTTGGACTCAAGACGATAGTTACCGGATAAGGCGCAGCGGTCGG
GCTGAACGGGGGGTTCGTGCACACAGCCCAGCTTGGAGCGAACGACCTACACCGAACTGAGATACCTACA
GCGTGAGCTATGAGAAAGCGCCACGCTTCCCGAAGGGAGAAAGGCGGACAGGTATCCGGTAAGCGGCAGG
GTCGGAACAGGAGAGCGCACGAGGGAGCTTCCAGGGGGAAACGCCTGGTATCTTTATAGTCCTGTCGGGT
TTCGCCACCTCTGACTTGAGCGTCGATTTTTGTGATGCTCGTCAGGGGGGCGGAGCCTATGGAAAAACGC
CAGCAACGCGGCCTTTTTACGGTTCCTGGCCTTTTGCTGGCCTTTTGCTCACATGTTCTTTCCTGCGTTA
TCCCCTGATTCTGTGGATAACCGTATTACCGCCATGCAT
Features (pLannotate 1.2.2; 18 found; start..end, strand, type, name):
     61..364     +  enhancer       CMV enhancer: human cytomegalovirus immediate early enhancer
    365..568     +  promoter       CMV promoter: human cytomegalovirus (CMV) immediate early promoter
    564..597     +  LTR            5' LTR (truncated) (fragment): truncated 5' long terminal repeat (LTR) from HIV-1
    613..631     +  promoter       T7 promoter: promoter for bacteriophage T7 RNA polymerase
    665..1381    +  CDS            EGFP: EGFP is a basic (constitutively fluorescent) green fluorescent protein published in 1996, derived from Aequorea victoria. It is reported to be a rapidly-maturing weak dimer with moderate acid sensitivity.
   1382..1411    +  misc_feature   MCS (fragment): multiple cloning site
   1412..2917    +  CDS            CNOT2 (fragment): CNOT2_HUMAN - Also known as CDC36, NOT2. Experimental evidence at protein level: Swiss-Prot protein existence level 1. Component of the CCR4-NOT complex which is one of the major cellular mRNA deadenylases and is linked to various cellular processes including bulk mRNA degradation, miRNA-mediated repression, translational repression during translational initiation and general transcription regulation. Additional complex functions may be a consequence of its influence on mRNA expression. Required for the CCR4- NOT complex structural integrity. Can repress transcription and may link the CCR4-NOT
   2920..2942    +  misc_feature   MCS (fragment): multiple cloning site
   2954..3038    +  CDS            large T antigen (fragment): large T antigen from SV40 (simian virus 40)
   3061..3182    +  polyA_signal   SV40 poly(A) signal: SV40 polyadenylation signal
   3216..3644    -  rep_origin     f1 ori (sequence partly withheld): f1 bacteriophage origin of replication; arrow indicates direction of (+) strand synthesis
   3671..3775    +  promoter       AmpR promoter: bla
   3777..4134    +  promoter       SV40 promoter: SV40 enhancer and early promoter
   4169..4963    +  CDS            NeoR/KanR: aminoglycoside phosphotransferase from Tn5; aph(3')-II (or nptII); confers resistance to neomycin, kanamycin, and G418 (Geneticin®)
   4984..5136    +  CDS            ble (fragment): BLE_KLEPN - Experimental evidence at protein level: Swiss-Prot protein existence level 1. Binding protein with a strong affinity to the bleomycin family of antibiotics. Binds to CL990; an antimitotic-antibiotic compound. From Klebsiella pneumoniae.
   5195..5242    +  polyA_signal   HSV TK poly(A) signal: herpes simplex virus thymidine kinase polyadenylation signal (Cole and Stacy, 1985)
   5333..5349    -  polyA_signal   bGH poly(A) signal (fragment): bovine growth hormone polyadenylation signal
   5571..6159    +  rep_origin     ori: high-copy-number ColE1/pMB1/pBR322/pUC origin of replication
