[The description below was written by a language model from this plasmid's Addgene catalogue record and pLannotate feature annotations shown in this document.]
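Description:
pT7-EGFP-C1-HsNot2-del344-380_T is a 6,273 nt mammalian expression plasmid that produces an N-terminally EGFP-tagged deletion mutant of NOT2, a subunit of the CCR4-NOT deadenylase complex. The catalogue lists the backbone as unknown, but the name and feature layout fit an EGFP-C1-type vector modified by insertion of a T7 promoter. It replicates in bacteria from a high-copy ColE1/pUC origin and also carries an f1 origin. A single NeoR/KanR cassette serves both hosts. The bacterial bla promoter drives it for kanamycin selection in E. coli, and the SV40 early promoter, with an HSV TK polyadenylation signal, allows G418 selection in mammalian cells.

The expression unit consists of the CMV immediate-early enhancer and promoter, followed by the T7 promoter, which could permit in vitro transcription. The EGFP coding sequence comes next and is joined through a short multiple cloning site remnant to the CNOT2 open reading frame, ending at the SV40 poly(A) signal. The short hits annotated as HIV-1 LTR, large T antigen, ble and bGH poly(A) are small fragments that probably reflect backbone sequence similarity rather than functional parts.

The record is inconsistent about the insert's origin. The purpose and insert name read "DmNot2" and the linked gene entry is the Drosophila Rga gene. However, the plasmid name says "HsNot2", the species is given as human, the ORF is stated to come from a human CNOT2 transcript, and the sequence annotation matches human CNOT2. The insert is therefore most likely human CNOT2 lacking residues 344–380. The associated publication concerns the structure and assembly of the NOT module of the human CCR4-NOT complex, so the construct was probably used to test how this region contributes to complex assembly in cultured cells. The record does not state the specific assay.
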