Addgene plasmid #147629: pT7-EGFP-C1-HsNot2-del344-380_T
Purpose: Mammalian Expression of DmNot2-del344-380
Depositing lab: Elisa Izaurralde. Depositing organization: Max Planck Institute for Developmental Biology. Publication: Structure and assembly of the NOT module of the human CCR4-NOT complex. Boland A, Chen Y, Raisch T, Jonas S, Kuzuoglu-Ozturk D, Wohlbold L, Weichenrieder O, Izaurralde E. Nat Struct Mol Biol. 2013 Nov;20(11):1289-97. doi: 10.1038/nsmb.2681. Epub 2013 Oct 13. PubMed 24121232.
Backbone
  Vector backbone: Unknown
  Vector type: Mammalian Expression
Growth in bacteria
  Bacterial resistance: Kanamycin, 50 μg/mL
  Growth temperature: 37°C
  Growth strain: DH5alpha
  Copy number: High Copy
Gene/Insert
  Gene/Insert name: DmNot2-del344-380 (alt name: CNOT2)
  Species: H. sapiens (human)
  Entrez Gene: Rga (a.k.a. Dmel_CG2161, CG2138, CG2161, Dmel\CG2161, NOT2, Not2, RGA, l(3)03834, not2)
  Cloning method: Unknown
Terms and licenses: Academic/Nonprofit Terms; Industry Terms: Not Available to Industry
Depositor comments: ORF extracted from NCBI: NM_014515.5. Plasmids from this collection were made available to the research community and donated after the lab closed. Please note that the sequence provided by the depositing laboratory may be theoretical/predicted or based on Sanger sequencing results. There may be discrepancies between sequencing results obtained by Addgene and the depositor sequence. If an Addgene verified sequence is not available, please contact before placing your order to request that our lab fully sequence the plasmid.
How to cite: pT7-EGFP-C1-HsNot2-del344-380_T was a gift from Elisa Izaurralde (Addgene plasmid # 147629 ; http://n2t.net/addgene:147629 ; RRID:Addgene_147629)
